>Addgene plasmid #172461 | pIRES-EGFP-TPD53 | addgene full sequence | sequence record 339133 | Addgene NGS Result
TGGATCCCCCGGGCTGCAGGAATTCGATTAATAGTAATCAATTACGGGGTCATTAGTTCATAGCCCATAT
ATGGAGTTCCGCGTTACATAACTTACGGTAAATGGCCCGCCTGGCTGACCGCCCAACGACCCCCGCCCAT
TGACGTCAATAATGACGTATGTTCCCATAGTAACGCCAATAGGGACTTTCCATTGACGTCAATGGGTGGA
GTATTTACGGTAAACTGCCCACTTGGCAGTACATCAAGTGTATCATATGCCAAGTACGCCCCCTATTGAC
GTCAATGACGGTAAATGGCCCGCCTGGCATTATGCCCAGTACATGACCTTATGGGACTTTCCTACTTGGC
AGTACATCTACGTATTAGTCATCGCTATTACCATGGTGATGCGGTTTTGGCAGTACATCAATGGGCGTGG
ATAGCGGTTTGACTCACGGGGATTTCCAAGTCTCCACCCCATTGACGTCAATGGGAGTTTGTTTTGGCAC
CAAAATCAACGGGACTTTCCAAAATGTCGTAACAACTCCGCCCCATTGACGCAAATGGGCGGTAGGCGTG
TACGGTGGGAGGTCTATATAAGCAGAGCTGGTTTAGTGAACCGTCAGATCCGCTAGCATGGAGGCGCAGG
CACAAGGTTTGTTGGAGACTGAACCGTTGCAAGGAACAGACGAAGATGCAGTAGCCAGTGCTGACTTCTC
TAGCATGCTCTCTGAGGAGGAAAAGGAAGAGTTAAAAGCAGAGTTAGTTCAGCTAGAAGACGAAATTACA
ACACTACGACAAGTTTTGTCAGCGAAAGAAAGGCATCTAGTTGAGATAAAACAAAAACTCGGCATGAACC
TGATGAATGAATTAAAACAGAACTTCAGCAAAAGCTGGCATGACATGCAGACTACCACTGCCTACAAGAA
AACACATGAAACCCTGAGTCACGCAGGGCAAAAGGCAACTGCAGCTTTCAGCAACGTTGGAACGGCCATC
AGCAAGAAGTTCGGAGACATGAGTTACTCCATTCGCCATTCCATAAGTATGCCTGCTATGAGGAATTCTC
CTACTTTCAAATCATTTGAGGAGAGGGTTGAGACAACTGTCACAAGCCTCAAGACGAAAGTAGGCGGTAC
GAACCCTAATGGAGGCAGTTTTGAGGAGGTCCTCAGCTCCACGGCCCATGCCAGTGCCCAGAGCTTGGCA
GGAGGCTCCCGGCGGACCAAGGAGGAGGAGCTGCAGTGCTAACTCGAGCTCAAGCTTCGAATTCTGCAGT
CGACGGTACCGCGGGCCCGGGATCGATCCGCCCCTCTCCCTCCCCCCCCCCTAACGTTACTGGCCGAAGC
CGCTTGGAATAAGGCCGGTGTGCGTTTGTCTATATGTTATTTTCCACCATATTGCCGTCTTTTGGCAATG
TGAGGGCCCGGAAACCTGGCCCTGTCTTCTTGACGAGCATTCCTAGGGGTCTTTCCCCTCTCGCCAAAGG
AATGCAAGGTCTGTTGAATGTCGTGAAGGAAGCAGTTCCTCTGGAAGCTTCTTGAAGACAAACAACGTCT
GTAGCGACCCTTTGCAGGCAGCGGAACCCCCCACCTGGCGACAGGTGCCTCTGCGGCCAAAAGCCACGTG
TATAAGATACACCTGCAAAGGCGGCACAACCCCAGTGCCACGTTGTGAGTTGGATAGTTGTGGAAAGAGT
CAAATGGCTCTCCTCAAGCGTATTCAACAAGGGGCTGAAGGATGCCCAGAAGGTACCCCATTGTATGGGA
TCTGATCTGGGGCCTCGGTACACATGCTTTACATGTGTTTAGTCGAGGTTAAAAAAACGTCTAGGCCCCC
CGAACCACGGGGACGTGGTTTTCCTTTGAAAAACACGATGATAATATGGCCACAACCATGGTGAGCAAGG
GCGAGGAGCTGTTCACCGGGGTGGTGCCCATCCTGGTCGAGCTGGACGGCGACGTAAACGGCCACAAGTT
CAGCGTGTCCGGCGAGGGCGAGGGCGATGCCACCTACGGCAAGCTGACCCTGAAGTTCATCTGCACCACC
GGCAAGCTGCCCGTGCCCTGGCCCACCCTCGTGACCACCCTGACCTACGGCGTGCAGTGCTTCAGCCGCT
ACCCCGACCACATGAAGCAGCACGACTTCTTCAAGTCCGCCATGCCCGAAGGCTACGTCCAGGAGCGCAC
CATCTTCTTCAAGGACGACGGCAACTACAAGACCCGCGCCGAGGTGAAGTTCGAGGGCGACACCCTGGTG
AACCGCATCGAGCTGAAGGGCATCGACTTCAAGGAGGACGGCAACATCCTGGGGCACAAGCTGGAGTACA
ACTACAACAGCCACAACGTCTATATCATGGCCGACAAGCAGAAGAACGGCATCAAGGTGAACTTCAAGAT
CCGCCACAACATCGAGGACGGCAGCGTGCAGCTCGCCGACCACTACCAGCAGAACACCCCCATCGGCGAC
GGCCCCGTGCTGCTGCCCGACAACCACTACCTGAGCACCCAGTCCGCCCTGAGCAAAGACCCCAACGAGA
AGCGCGATCACATGGTCCTGCTGGAGTTCGTGACCGCCGCCGGGATCACTCTCGGCATGGACGAGCTGTA
CAAGTCCGGACTCAGATCTAGGAGACGACCTTCCATGACCGAGTACAAGCCCACGGTGCGCCTCGCCACC
CGCGACGACGTCCCCCGGGCCGTACGCACCCTCGCCGCCGCGTTCGCCGACTACCCCGCCACGCGCCACA
CCGTCGACCCGGACCGCCACATCGAGCGGGTCACCGAGCTGCAAGAACTCTTCCTCACGCGCGTCGGGCT
CGACATCGGCAAGGTGTGGGTCGCGGACGACGGCGCCGCGGTGGCGGTCTGGACCACGCCGGAGAGCGTC
GAAGCGGGGGCGGTGTTCGCCGAGATCGGCCCGCGCATGGCCGAGTTGAGCGGTTCCCGGCTGGCCGCGC
AGCAACAGATGGAAGGCCTCCTGGCGCCGCACCGGCCCAAGGAGCCCGCGTGGTTCCTGGCCACCGTCGG
CGTCTCGCCCGACCACCAGGGCAAGGGTCTGGGCAGCGCCGTCGTGCTCCCCGGAGTGGAGGCGGCCGAG
CGCGCCGGGGTGCCCGCCTTCCTGGAGACCTCCGCGCCCCGCAACCTCCCCTTCTACGAGCGGCTCGGCT
TCACCGTCACCGCCGACGTCGAGGTGCCCGAAGGACCGCGCACCTGGTGCATGACCCGCAAGCCCGGTGC
GGGATCCACCGGATCTAGATAACTGATCATAATCAGCCATACCACATTTGTAGAGGTTTTACTTGCTTTA
AAAAACCTCCCACACCTCCCCCTGAACCTGAAACATAAAATGAATGCAATTGTTGTTGTTAACTTGTTTA
TTGCAGCTTATAATGGTTACAAATAAAGCAATAGCATCACAAATTTCACAAATAAAGCATTTTTTTCACT
GCATTCTAGTTGTGGTTTGTCCAAACTCATCAATGTATCTTAACGCGATCAAGCTCCAATTCGCCCTATA
GTGAGTCGTATTACGCGCGCTCACTGGCCGTCGTTTTACAACGTCGTGACTGGGAAAACCCTGGCGTTAC
CCAACTTAATCGCCTTGCAGCACATCCCCCTTTCGCCAGCTGGCGTAATAGCGAAGAGGCCCGCACCGAT
CGCCCTTCCCAACAGTTGCGCAGCCTGAATGGCGAATGGAAATTGTAAGCGTTAATATTTTGTTAAAATT
CGCGTTAAATTTTTGTTAAATCAGCTCATTTTTTTAACCAATAGGCCGAAATCGGCAAAATCCCTTATAA
ATCAAAAGAATAGACCGAGATAGGGT
[37 nt withheld, positions 3807-3843]
AAAGAACGTGGACTCCAACGTCAAAGG
[49 nt withheld, positions 3871-3919]
T
[91 nt withheld, positions 3921-4011]
G
[124 nt withheld, positions 4013-4136]
CAGGTGGCACTTTTCGGGGAAATGTGCGCGGAACCCCTATTTGTTTATTTTTCTAAATACATTCAAATAT
GTATCCGCTCATGAGACAATAACCCTGATAAATGCTTCAATAATATTGAAAAAGGAAGAGTATGAGTATT
CAACATTTCCGTGTCGCCCTTATTCCCTTTTTTGCGGCATTTTGCCTTCCTGTTTTTGCTCACCCAGAAA
CGCTGGTGAAAGTAAAAGATGCTGAAGATCAGTTGGGTGCACGAGTGGGTTACATCGAACTGGATCTCAA
CAGCGGTAAGATCCTTGAGAGTTTTCGCCCCGAAGAACGTTTTCCAATGATGAGCACTTTTAAAGTTCTG
CTATGTGGCGCGGTATTATCCCGTATTGACGCCGGGCAAGAGCAACTCGGTCGCCGCATACACTATTCTC
AGAATGACTTGGTTGAGTACTCACCAGTCACAGAAAAGCATCTTACGGATGGCATGACAGTAAGAGAATT
ATGCAGTGCTGCCATAACCATGAGTGATAACACTGCGGCCAACTTACTTCTGACAACGATCGGAGGACCG
AAGGAGCTAACCGCTTTTTTGCACAACATGGGGGATCATGTAACTCGCCTTGATCGTTGGGAACCGGAGC
TGAATGAAGCCATACCAAACGACGAGCGTGACACCACGATGCCTGTAGCAATGGCAACAACGTTGCGCAA
ACTATTAACTGGCGAACTACTTACTCTAGCTTCCCGGCAACAATTAATAGACTGGATGGAGGCGGATAAA
GTTGCAGGACCACTTCTGCGCTCGGCCCTTCCGGCTGGCTGGTTTATTGCTGATAAATCTGGAGCCGGTG
AGCGTGGGTCTCGCGGTATCATTGCAGCACTGGGGCCAGATGGTAAGCCCTCCCGTATCGTAGTTATCTA
CACGACGGGGAGTCAGGCAACTATGGATGAACGAAATAGACAGATCGCTGAGATAGGTGCCTCACTGATT
AAGCATTGGTAACTGTCAGACCAAGTTTACTCATATATACTTTAGATTGATTTAAAACTTCATTTTTAAT
TTAAAAGGATCTAGGTGAAGATCCTTTTTGATAATCTCATGACCAAAATCCCTTAACGTGAGTTTTCGTT
CCACTGAGCGTCAGACCCCGTAGAAAAGATCAAAGGATCTTCTTGAGATCCTTTTTTTCTGCGCGTAATC
TGCTGCTTGCAAACAAAAAAACCACCGCTACCAGCGGTGGTTTGTTTGCCGGATCAAGAGCTACCAACTC
TTTTTCCGAAGGTAACTGGCTTCAGCAGAGCGCAGATACCAAATACTGTTCTTCTAGTGTAGCCGTAGTT
AGGCCACCACTTCAAGAACTCTGTAGCACCGCCTACATACCTCGCTCTGCTAATCCTGTTACCAGTGGCT
GCTGCCAGTGGCGATAAGTCGTGTCTTACCGGGTTGGACTCAAGACGATAGTTACCGGATAAGGCGCAGC
GGTCGGGCTGAACGGGGGGTTCGTGCACACAGCCCAGCTTGGAGCGAACGACCTACACCGAACTGAGATA
CCTACAGCGTGAGCTATGAGAAAGCGCCACGCTTCCCGAAGGGAGAAAGGCGGACAGGTATCCGGTAAGC
GGCAGGGTCGGAACAGGAGAGCGCACGAGGGAGCTTCCAGGGGGAAACGCCTGGTATCTTTATAGTCCTG
TCGGGTTTCGCCACCTCTGACTTGAGCGTCGATTTTTGTGATGCTCGTCAGGGGGGCGGAGCCTATGGAA
AAACGCCAGCAACGCGGCCTTTTTACGGTTCCTGGCCTTTTGCTGGCCTTTTGCTCACATGTTCTTTCCT
GCGTTATCCCCTGATTCTGTGGATAACCGTATTACCGCCTTTGAGTGAGCTGATACCGCTCGCCGCAGCC
GAACGACCGAGCGCAGCGAGTCAGTGAGCGAGGAAGCGGAAGAGCGCCCAATACGCAAACCGCCTCTCCC
CGCGCGTTGGCCGATTCATTAATGCAGCTGGCACGACAGGTTTCCCGACTGGAAAGCGGGCAGTGAGCGC
AACGCAATTAATGTGAGTTAGCTCACTCATTAGGCACCCCAGGCTTTACACTTTATGCTTCCGGCTCGTA
TGTTGTGTGGAATTGTGAGCGGATAACAATTTCACACAGGAAACAGCTATGACCATGATTACGCCAAGCG
CGCAATTAACCCTCACTAAAGGGAACAAAAGCTGGCTAG
Features (pLannotate 1.2.2; 21 found; start..end, strand, type, name):
     82..385     +  enhancer       CMV enhancer: human cytomegalovirus immediate early enhancer
    386..589     +  promoter       CMV promoter: human cytomegalovirus (CMV) immediate early promoter
    618..1229    +  CDS            TPD52L1: TPD53_HUMAN - Experimental evidence at protein level: Swiss-Prot protein existence level 1. From Homo sapiens (Human).
   1233..1284    +  misc_feature   MCS: multiple cloning site
   1291..1877    +  misc_feature   IRES2: internal ribosome entry site (IRES) of the encephalomyocarditis virus (EMCV)
   1878..2594    +  CDS            EGFP: EGFP is a basic (constitutively fluorescent) green fluorescent protein published in 1996, derived from Aequorea victoria. It is reported to be a rapidly-maturing weak dimer with moderate acid sensitivity.
   2625..3220    +  CDS            PuroR (fragment): puromycin N-acetyltransferase; pac from Streptomyces alboniger; confers resistance to puromycin
   3244..3328    +  CDS            large T antigen (fragment): large T antigen from SV40 (simian virus 40)
   3351..3472    +  polyA_signal   SV40 poly(A) signal: SV40 polyadenylation signal
   3495..3513    -  promoter       T7 promoter: promoter for bacteriophage T7 RNA polymerase
   3521..3676    +  CDS            lacZα (fragment): LacZα fragment of β-galactosidase; lacZ fragment
   3778..4136    -  rep_origin     f1 ori (sequence partly withheld): f1 bacteriophage origin of replication; arrow indicates direction of (+) strand synthesis
   4163..4267    +  promoter       AmpR promoter: bla
   4268..5128    +  CDS            AmpR: β-lactamase; bla; confers resistance to ampicillin, carbenicillin, and related antibiotics
   5299..5887    +  rep_origin     ori: high-copy-number ColE1/pMB1/pBR322/pUC origin of replication
   6070..6162    +  CDS            lacI (fragment): lac repressor; lacI; The lac repressor binds to the lac operator to inhibit transcription in E. coli. This inhibition can be relieved by adding lactose or isopropyl-β-D-thiogalactopyranoside (IPTG).
   6175..6196    +  protein_bind   CAP binding site: CAP binding activates transcription in the presence of cAMP. E. coli catabolite activator protein
   6211..6241    +  promoter       lac promoter: promoter for the E. coli lac operon
   6249..6265    +  protein_bind   lac operator: The lac repressor binds to the lac operator to inhibit transcription in E. coli. This inhibition can be relieved by adding lactose or isopropyl-β-D-thiogalactopyranoside (IPTG). lac repressor encoded by lacI
   6310..6328    +  promoter       T3 promoter: promoter for bacteriophage T3 RNA polymerase
   6342..28      +  misc_feature   MCS (fragment) (across the origin): pBluescript multiple cloning site
