[The description below was written by a language model from this plasmid's Addgene catalogue record and pLannotate feature annotations shown in this document.]
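Description:
pIRES-EGFP-TPD53 is a mammalian expression plasmid built on the pIRES-EGFP-Puro backbone and designed to co-express untagged human Tumor Protein D52-like 1 (TPD53, gene TPD52L1) together with a green fluorescent marker. In bacteria it is maintained at high copy through a ColE1/pUC-type origin and selected with ampicillin via the β-lactamase gene. The feature table also shows pBluescript-derived remnants: an f1 phage origin, T7 and T3 promoters, and lac promoter/operator, lacZα and lacI fragments. These play no role in mammalian expression.

The payload is a single transcription unit driven by the human cytomegalovirus immediate early enhancer and promoter. The TPD52L1 coding sequence, inserted between NheI and XhoI sites that were both preserved, comes first and is translated cap-dependently without any fusion tag. A short residual multiple cloning site follows, then the encephalomyocarditis virus IRES2 element, which allows internal ribosome entry on the same mRNA to translate EGFP. A puromycin N-acetyltransferase sequence, annotated as a fragment, lies about thirty bases downstream of EGFP with no separate promoter or IRES annotated between them. This suggests it may be expressed as a fusion with EGFP, although the record does not state this; puromycin is listed as the mammalian selectable marker. The unit ends with an SV40 polyadenylation signal preceded by a small large T antigen fragment.

Because EGFP comes from the same transcript as TPD53, fluorescence identifies transfected cells expressing the untagged protein, avoiding any effect of a tag on its behaviour. The associated publication concerns intracellular nanovesicles and integrin trafficking during cell migration.
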