Addgene plasmid #172461: pIRES-EGFP-TPD53
Purpose: Expression of untagged Tumor Protein D52 like 1 (TPD53/TPD52L1) and GFP
Depositing lab: Stephen Royle. Depositing organization: University of Warwick. Publication: Intracellular nanovesicles mediate alpha5beta1 integrin trafficking during cell migration. Larocque G, Moore DJ, Sittewelle M, Kuey C, Hetmanski JHR, La-Borde PJ, Wilson BJ, Clarke NI, Caswell PT, Royle SJ. J Cell Biol. 2021 Oct 4;220(10). pii: 212493. doi: 10.1083/jcb.202009028. Epub 2021 Jul 21. PubMed 34287617.
Backbone
  Vector backbone: pIRES-EGFP-Puro
  Backbone manufacturer: Addgene 45567
  Vector type: Mammalian Expression
  Selectable markers: Puromycin
Growth in bacteria
  Bacterial resistance: Ampicillin, 100 μg/mL
  Growth temperature: 37°C
  Growth strain: DH5alpha
  Copy number: High Copy
Gene/Insert
  Gene/Insert name: TPD53 (alt names: TPD52L1; Tumor Protein D52 protein like 1)
  Species: H. sapiens (human)
  Entrez Gene: TPD52L1 (a.k.a. D53)
  Promoter: CMV
  Cloning method: Restriction Enzyme; 5′ cloning site NheI (not destroyed); 3′ cloning site XhoI (not destroyed)
  Sequencing primers: 5′ Custom
Terms and licenses: Academic/Nonprofit Terms; Industry Terms: Not Available to Industry
How to cite: pIRES-EGFP-TPD53 was a gift from Stephen Royle (Addgene plasmid # 172461 ; http://n2t.net/addgene:172461 ; RRID:Addgene_172461)
